>Addgene plasmid #145714 | pGBW-m4046869 | depositor full sequence | sequence record 287891 | Full Sequence
GATCTCGATCCCGCGAAATTAATACGACTCACTATAGGGGAATTGTGAGCGGATAACAATTCCCCTCTAG
AAATAATTTTGTTTAACTTTAAGAAGGAGACTCTTCTATGAATGAGCTTAGTCCTGTTGCACTACGACAG
ATGTCTTGTGCTGCCGGTACTACACAAACTGCTTGCACTGATGACAATGCGTTAGCTTACTACAACACAA
CAAAGGGAGGTAGGTTTGTACTTGCACTGTTATCCGATTTACAGGATTTGAAATGGGCTAGATTCCCTAA
GAGTGATGGAACTGGTACTATCTATACAGAACTGGAACCACCTTGTAGGTTTGTTACAGACACACCTAAA
GGTCCTAAAGTGAAGTATTTATACTTTATTAAAGGATTAAACAACCTAAATAGAGGTATGGTACTTGGTA
GTTTAGCTGCCACAGTACGTCTAGAGAACCTGTACTTTCAAAGCTACCCGTATGACGTTCCTGATTATGC
CTAACCGGCTTATCGGTCAGTTTCACCTGATTTACGTAAAAACCCGCTTCGGCGGGTTTTTGCTTTTGGA
GGGGCAGAAAGATGAATGACTGTCCACGACGCTATACCCAAAAGAAATTGAGATCCTTTTTTTCTGCGCG
TAATCTGCTGCTTGCAAACAAAAAAACCACCGCTACCAGCGGTGGTTTGTTTGCCGGATCAAGAGCTACC
AACTCTTTTTCCGAAGGTAACTGGCTTCAGCAGAGCGCAGATACCAAATACTGTTCTTCTAGTGTAGCCG
TAGTTAGGCCACCACTTCAAGAACTCTGTAGCACCGCCTACATACCTCGCTCTGCTAATCCTGTTACCAG
TGGCTGCTGCCAGTGGCGATAAGTCGTGTCTTACCGGGTTGGACTCAAGACGATAGTTACCGGATAAGGC
GCAGCGGTCGGGCTGAACGGGGGGTTCGTGCACACAGCCCAGCTTGGAGCGAACGACCTACACCGAACTG
AGATACCTACAGCGTGAGCTATGAGAAAGCGCCACGCTTCCCGAAGGGAGAAAGGCGGACAGGTATCCGG
TAAGCGGCAGGGTCGGAACAGGAGAGCGCACGAGGGAGCTTCCAGGGGGAAACGCCTGGTATCTTTATAG
TCCTGTCGGGTTTCGCCACCTCTGACTTGAGCGTCGATTTTTGTGATGCTCGTCAGGGGGGCGGAGCCTA
TGGAAATTGATCGGGCACGTAAGAGGTTCCAACTTTCACCATAATGAAATAAGATCACTACCGGGCGTAT
TTTTTGAGTTATCGAGATTTTCAGGAGCTAAGGAAGCTAAAATGGAGAAAAAAATCACTGGATATACCAC
CGTTGATATATCCCAATGGCATCGTAAAGAACATTTTGAGGCATTTCAGTCAGTTGCTCAATGTACCTAT
AACCAGACCGTTCAGCTGGATATTACGGCCTTTTTAAAGACCGTAAAGAAAAATAAGCACAAGTTTTATC
CGGCCTTTATTCACATTCTTGCCCGCCTGATGAATGCTCATCCGGAATTTCGTATGGCAATGAAAGACGG
TGAGCTGGTGATATGGGATAGTGTTCACCCTTGTTACACCGTTTTCCATGAGCAAACTGAAACGTTTTCA
TCGCTCTGGAGTGAATACCACGACGATTTCCGGCAGTTTCTACACATATATTCGCAAGATGTGGCGTGTT
ACGGTGAAAACCTGGCCTATTTCCCTAAAGGGTTTATTGAGAATATGTTTTTCGTTTCAGCCAATCCCTG
GGTGAGTTTCACCAGTTTTGATTTAAACGTGGCCAATATGGACAACTTCTTCGCCCCCGTTTTCACCATG
GGCAAATATTATACGCAAGGCGACAAGGTGCTGATGCCGCTGGCGATTCAGGTTCATCATGCCGTTTGTG
ATGGCTTCCATGTCGGCAGAATGCTTAATGAATTACAACAGTACTGCGATGAGTGGCAGGGCGGGGCGTA
ATTTGATATCGAGCTCGCTTGGACTCCTGTTGATAGATCCAGTAATGACCTCAGAACTCCATCTGGATTT
GTTCAGAACGCTCGGTTGCCGCCGGGCGTTTTTTATTGGT
Features (pLannotate 1.2.2; 7 found; start..end, strand, type, name):
     20..38      +  promoter       T7 promoter: promoter for bacteriophage T7 RNA polymerase
     39..63      +  protein_bind   lac operator: The lac repressor binds to the lac operator to inhibit transcription in E. coli. This inhibition can be relieved by adding lactose or isopropyl-β-D-thiogalactopyranoside (IPTG). lac repressor encoded by lacI
     78..100     +  RBS            RBS: efficient ribosome binding site from bacteriophage T7 gene 10 (Olins and Rangwala, 1989)
    608..1196    +  rep_origin     ori: high-copy-number ColE1/pMB1/pBR322/pUC origin of replication
   1204..1301    +  promoter       cat promoter: promoter of the E. coli cat gene encoding chloramphenicol acetyltransferase
   1302..1958    +  CDS            cat: CAT_ECOLX - Experimental evidence at protein level: Swiss-Prot protein existence level 1. This enzyme is an effector of chloramphenicol resistance in bacteria. From Escherichia coli. This protein is used as a marker in many commonly used cloning vectors, such as pACYC184.
   2032..2066    +  terminator     lambda t0 terminator: minimal transcription terminator from phage lambda (Scholtissek and Grosse, 1987)
