[The description below was written by a language model from this plasmid's Addgene catalogue record and pLannotate feature annotations shown in this document.]
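Description:
pGBW-m4046869 is a compact bacterial expression plasmid of about 2.1 kb, built to produce the SARS-CoV-2 non-structural protein 9 (nsp9) in E. coli. Its minimal backbone (roughly 1.5 kb without insert) carries little beyond a high-copy ColE1/pUC-type origin of replication and a chloramphenicol acetyltransferase (cat) gene driven by its own cat promoter, so the plasmid is maintained under chloramphenicol selection. A lambda t0 terminator lies downstream of the cat gene, near the end of the annotated sequence.

The expression cassette follows the classic T7lac design. A bacteriophage T7 promoter is immediately followed by a lac operator, then the efficient ribosome binding site from T7 gene 10 and an ATG start codon. Transcription therefore requires a host that supplies T7 RNA polymerase. It is held off by lac repressor bound at the operator and can be induced with IPTG or lactose. No lacI gene is annotated on the plasmid, so repressor would presumably have to come from the host. The insert is the wild-type nsp9 coding region (about 330 bp), a mature product of the viral ORF1ab polyprotein. According to the catalogue record it is fused at its C terminus to a TEV protease cleavage site and an HA epitope tag, which allows immunodetection or capture of the protein and later removal of the tag. The automated feature table does not annotate the nsp9 open reading frame or the TEV–HA tag, but they presumably occupy the unannotated stretch between the ribosome binding site and the origin. The construct is intended for recombinant production of nsp9, and the record does not specify downstream applications.
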