Addgene plasmid #145714: pGBW-m4046869
Purpose: Bacterial Expression plasmid for SARS-CoV-2 nsp9
Depositing lab: Ginkgo Bioworks & Benjie Chen.
Backbone
  Vector backbone: ori-013 - marker | cmR
  Backbone size w/o insert (bp): 1462
  Vector type: Bacterial Expression
Growth in bacteria
  Bacterial resistance: Chloramphenicol, 25 μg/mL
  Growth temperature: 30°C
  Growth strain: DH5alpha
  Copy number: High Copy
Gene/Insert
  Gene/Insert name: SARS-CoV-2 nsp9
  Species: Escherichia coli str. K-12 substr. MG1655; Severe acute respiratory syndrome coronavirus 2
  Insert size (bp): 332
  Mutation: wt
  Entrez Gene: ORF1ab (a.k.a. GU280_gp01)
  Promoter: Promoter | pT7 ; Operator | lacO ; RBS | T7_rbs ; Start Codon | ATG
  Tag / fusion protein: Cleavable TEV;HA (C terminal on backbone)
  Cloning method: Unknown
Resource information
  A portion of this plasmid was derived from a plasmid made by: GinkgoBioworks
Depositor comments: NCBI Reference Sequence: YP_009725305.1
How to cite: pGBW-m4046869 was a gift from Ginkgo Bioworks & Benjie Chen (Addgene plasmid # 145714)
